[The description below was written by a language model from this plasmid's Addgene catalogue record.]
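Description:
pTriEx-PA-Rac1 is a multi-host expression plasmid built on the Novagen pTriEx backbone (about 6 kb without insert), a vector type catalogued for mammalian, insect and bacterial expression. The record lists CMV and p10 promoters: CMV drives transcription in mammalian cells, and p10 is a baculovirus late promoter used for expression in insect cells. No separate bacterial promoter is named in the record, although bacterial expression is listed as a use. The plasmid is maintained in E. coli at high copy number under ampicillin selection. No feature table is provided, so the origin of replication and other backbone elements are not stated.

The roughly 1.1 kb insert, cloned between BamHI and HindIII sites that both remain intact, encodes PA-Rac1, a photoactivatable form of the small GTPase Rac1. It is a fusion of the LOV2-Jα light-sensing domain of oat (Avena sativa) phototropin, residues Leu404 to Leu546, joined directly to human Rac1 beginning at Ile4. The Rac1 portion carries Q61L, generally known as a constitutively activating substitution, together with E91H and N92H. A 6xHis tag supplied by the backbone sits at the N terminus and allows affinity purification or detection.

In this design, the LOV domain is generally understood to block Rac1's interaction with its effectors in the dark. Blue light unwinds the Jα helix and relieves that block. The construct is used for light-controlled, spatially and temporally precise activation of Rac1 signalling, as in the associated work on controlling the motility of living cells.
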