Addgene plasmid #22024: pTriEx-PA-Rac1
Purpose: Expression of photoactivatable Rac1
Depositing lab: Klaus Hahn. Depositing organization: University of North Carolina at Chapel Hill. Publication: A genetically encoded photoactivatable Rac controls the motility of living cells. Wu YI, Frey D, Lungu OI, Jaehrig A, Schlichting I, Kuhlman B, Hahn KM. Nature. 2009 Sep 3. 461(7260):104-8. 10.1038/nature08241 PubMed 19693014.
Backbone
  Vector backbone: pTriEx
  Backbone manufacturer: Novagen
  Backbone size w/o insert (bp): 6000
  Vector type: Mammalian Expression, Bacterial Expression, Insect Expression
Growth in bacteria
  Bacterial resistance: Ampicillin, 100 μg/mL
  Growth temperature: 37°C
  Growth strain: DH5alpha
  Copy number: High Copy
Gene/Insert
  Gene/Insert name: PA-Rac1 (alt name: LOV(Leu404-Leu546)-Rac1(Ile4)-Q61L/E91H/N92H)
  Species: H. sapiens (human); Avena sativa (oat)
  Insert size (bp): 1100
  Mutation: Rac1 starts at I4 and contains mutations Q61L, E91H and N92H.
  Entrez Gene: RAC1 (a.k.a. MIG5, MRD48, Rac-1, TC-25, p21-Rac1)
  Promoter: CMV, p10
  Tag / fusion protein: 6X His (N terminal on backbone)
  Cloning method: Restriction Enzyme; 5′ cloning site Bam HI (not destroyed); 3′ cloning site HindIII (not destroyed)
  Sequencing primers: 5′ pTriExUP
Terms and licenses: Academic/Nonprofit Terms; Industry Terms: Not Available to Industry
Depositor comments: Protocols for production and use of Hahn lab biosensors and photoactivatable proteins can be found on their web page, at the URL below. If you have suggestions for the protocols or have any questions, please feel free to contact the Hahn lab. Good luck with your experiments! Hahn lab biosensor protocol: http://www.hahnlab.com/tools/index.html LOV2-Ja (aa404-546) protein sequence in this plasmid is: LATTLERIEKNFVITDPRLPDNPIIFASDSFLQLTEYSREEILGRNCRFLQGPETDRATVRKIRDAIDNQTEVTVQLINYTKSGKKFWNLFHLQPMRDQKGDVQYFIGVQLDGTEHVRDAAEREGVMLIKKTAENIDEAAKEL Rac1 (aa4-192) protein sequence in this plasmid is: IKCVVVGDGAVGKTCLLISYTTNAFPGEYIPTVFDNYSANVMVDGKPVNLGLWDTAGLEDYDRLRPLSYPQTDVFLICFSLVSPASFHHVRAKWYPEVRHHCPNTPIILVGTKLDLRDDKDTIEKLKEKKLTPITYPQGLAMAKEIGAVKYLECSALTQRGLKTVFDEAIRAVLCPPPVKKRKRKCLLL
How to cite: pTriEx-PA-Rac1 was a gift from Klaus Hahn (Addgene plasmid # 22024 ; http://n2t.net/addgene:22024 ; RRID:Addgene_22024)
