>Addgene plasmid #22024 | pTriEx-PA-Rac1 | depositor partial sequence | sequence record 130169 | PA-Rac1 insert
ATGGCACACCATCACCACCATCACGGATCCTTGGCTACTACACTTGAACGTATTGAGAAGAACTTTGTCA
TTACTGACCCAAGATTGCCAGATAATCCCATTATATTCGCGTCCGATAGTTTCTTGCAGTTGACAGAATA
TAGCCGTGAAGAAATTTTGGGAAGAAACTGCAGGTTTCTACAAGGTCCTGAAACTGATCGCGCGACAGTG
AGAAAAATTAGAGATGCCATAGATAACCAAACAGAGGTCACTGTTCAGCTGATTAATTATACAAAGAGTG
GTAAAAAGTTCTGGAACCTCTTTCACTTGCAGCCTATGCGAGATCAGAAGGGAGATGTCCAGTACTTTAT
TGGGGTTCAGTTGGATGGAACTGAGCATGTCCGAGATGCTGCCGAGAGAGAGGGAGTCATGCTGATTAAG
AAAACTGCAGAAAATATTGATGAGGCGGCAAAAGAACTTATCAAGTGTGTGGTGGTGGGAGACGGAGCTG
TAGGTAAAACTTGCCTACTGATCAGTTACACAACCAATGCATTTCCTGGAGAATATATCCCTACTGTCTT
TGACAATTATTCTGCCAATGTTATGGTAGATGGAAAACCGGTGAATCTGGGCTTATGGGATACAGCTGGA
CTAGAAGATTATGACAGATTACGCCCCCTATCCTATCCGCAAACAGATGTGTTCTTAATTTGCTTTTCCC
TTGTGAGTCCTGCATCATTCCACCACGTCCGTGCAAAGTGGTATCCTGAGGTGCGGCACCACTGTCCCAA
CACTCCCATCATCCTAGTGGGAACTAAACTTGATCTTAGGGATGATAAAGACACGATCGAGAAACTGAAG
GAGAAGAAGCTGACTCCCATCACCTATCCGCAGGGTCTAGCCATGGCTAAGGAGATTGGTGCTGTAAAAT
ACCTGGAGTGCTCGGCGCTCACACAGCGAGGCCTCAAGACAGTGTTTGACGAAGCGATCCGAGCAGTCCT
CTGCCCGCCTCCCGTGAAGAAGAGGAAGAGAAAATGCCTGCTGTTGTAAAAGCTT
