>Addgene plasmid #22024 | pTriEx-PA-Rac1 | addgene partial sequence | sequence record 130171 | T7 5'-TAATACGACTCACTATAGGG-3'
ATCCGGGACCTTTAATTCAACCCAACACAATATATTATAGTTAAATAAGAATTATTATCAAATCATTTGT
ATATTAATTAAAATACTATACTGTAAATTACATTTTATTTACAATCAAAGGAGATATACCATGGCACACC
ATCACCACCATCACGGATCCTTGGCTACTACACTTGAACGTATTGAGAAGAACTTTGTCATTACTGACCC
AAGATTGCCAGATAATCCCATTATATTCGCGTCCGATAGTTTCTTGCAGTTGACAGAATATAGCCGTGAA
GAAATTTTGGGAAGAAACTGCAGGTTTCTACAAGGTCCTGAAACTGATCGCGCGACAGTGAGAAAAATTA
GAGATGCCATAGATAACCAAACAGAGGTCACTGTTCAGCTGATTAATTATACAAAGAGTGGTAAAAAGTT
CTGGAACCTCTTTCACTTGCAGCCTATGCGAGATCAGAAGGGAGATGTCCAGTACTTTATTGGGGTTCAG
TTGGATGGAACTGAGCATGTCCGAGATGCTGCCGAGAGAGAGGGAGTCATGCTGATTAAGAAAACTGCAG
AAAATATTGATGAGGCGGCAAAAGAACTTATCAAGTGTGTGGTGGTGGGAGACGGAGCTGTAGGTAAAAC
TTGCCTACTGATCAGTTACACAACCAATGCATTTCCTGG
