>Addgene plasmid #22024 | pTriEx-PA-Rac1 | addgene partial sequence | sequence record 130172 | LOV-F 5'-AGAGAGAGGGAGTCATGCTGAT-3'
AGAATATATCCCTACTGTCTTTGACAATTATTCTGCCAATGTTATGGTAGATGGAAAACCGGTGAATCTG
GGCTTATGGGATACAGCTGGACTAGAAGATTATGACAGATTACGCCCCCTATCCTATCCGCAAACAGATG
TGTTCTTAATTTGCTTTTCCCTTGTGAGTCCTGCATCATTCCACCACGTCCGTGCAAAGTGGTATCCTGA
GGTGCGGCACCACTGTCCCAACACTCCCATCATCCTAGTGGGAACTAAACTTGATCTTAGGGATGATAAA
GACACGATCGAGAAACTGAAGGAGAAGAAGCTGACTCCCATCACCTATCCGCAGGGTCTAGCCATGGCTA
AGGAGATTGGTGCTGTAAAATACCTGGAGTGCTCGGCGCTCACACAGCGAGGCCTCAAGACAGTGTTTGA
CGAAGCGATCCGAGCAGTCCTCTGCCCGCCTCCCGTGAAGAAGAGGAAGAGAAAATGCCTGCTGTTGTAA
AAGCTTGCGGCCGCACAGCTGTATACACGTGCAAGCCAGCCAGAACTCGCCCCGGAAGACCCCGAGGATC
TCGAGCACCACCATCACCATCACCATCACTAAGTGATTAACCTCAGGTGCAGGCTGCCTATCAGAAG
